Addgene plasmid #103033: TAL-L1-1.3-VP64
Purpose: Plasmid for IvT reaction with T3. Encodes LINE-1 specific TALE sequence followed by VP64 activator
Depositing lab: Maria-Elena Torres-Padilla. Depositing organization: Helmholtz Munich. Publication: LINE-1 activation after fertilization regulates global chromatin accessibility in the early mouse embryo. Jachowicz JW, Bing X, Pontabry J, Boskovic A, Rando OJ, Torres-Padilla ME. Nat Genet. 2017 Aug 28. doi: 10.1038/ng.3945. PubMed 28846101.
Backbone
  Vector backbone: pRN3p
  Vector type: T3 in vitro transcription for expression in mammalian cells
Growth in bacteria
  Bacterial resistance: Ampicillin, 100 μg/mL
  Growth temperature: 37°C
  Growth strain: DH5alpha
  Copy number: High Copy
Gene/Insert
  Gene/Insert name: TAL-L1-1.3-VP64
  Tag / fusion protein: HA (N terminal on insert); VP64 (C terminal on insert)
  Cloning method: Restriction Enzyme; 5′ cloning site BamHI (destroyed during cloning); 3′ cloning site BsrGI (not destroyed)
  Sequencing primers: 5′ T3
Terms and licenses: Academic/Nonprofit Terms; Industry Terms: Not Available to Industry
How to cite: TAL-L1-1.3-VP64 was a gift from Maria-Elena Torres-Padilla (Addgene plasmid # 103033 ; http://n2t.net/addgene:103033 ; RRID:Addgene_103033)
