[The description below was written by a language model from this plasmid's Addgene catalogue record and pLannotate feature annotations shown in this document.]
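Description:
TAL-L1-1.3-VP64 is an in vitro transcription template built on the pRN3p backbone, intended for making synthetic mRNA with T3 RNA polymerase rather than for direct expression from the plasmid. The mRNA is then expressed in mammalian cells; the associated study concerns LINE-1 activation in the early mouse embryo. The plasmid is about 5.9 kb and is propagated in E. coli at high copy through a ColE1/pUC-type origin with ampicillin selection (AmpR under its own bla promoter). It also carries an f1 origin and remnants of a lac cloning region (lac promoter and operator, CAP site, and lacZα and lacI fragments). These are backbone leftovers and play no part in the payload.

The transcription unit starts at the T3 promoter. The open reading frame is flanked by the Xenopus beta-globin 5′ and 3′ UTRs, which promote translation and stability of the synthetic transcript. It encodes an N-terminal HA tag followed by a designer TALE DNA-binding protein. The annotation recognises its flanking regions as fragments homologous to Xanthomonas TAL effectors (avrXa10 and pthXo1), while the long unannotated stretch between them presumably holds the repeat array that sets specificity for LINE-1 sequence. The C terminus carries the VP64 activation domain, made of tandem copies of the minimal VP16 activator, which the software picks up only as a short VP96-like match. A short FLAG-like fragment is also annotated between the TALE and the activator, although the catalogue entry does not list it as a tag. A T7 promoter lies downstream in the reverse orientation. The encoded protein is designed to recruit transcriptional activation to LINE-1 elements.
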