Features (pLannotate 1.2.2; 18 found; start..end, strand, type, name):
      2..20      +  promoter       T3 promoter: promoter for bacteriophage T3 RNA polymerase
     45..87      +  5'UTR          Xenopus globin 5'-UTR: translational enhancer from the 5'-UTR of the major beta-globin gene of Xenopus laevis
    110..136     +  CDS            3xHA (fragment): three tandem HA epitope tags
    164..676     +  CDS            avrXa10 (fragment): AVX10_XANOO - Experimental evidence at protein level: Swiss-Prot protein existence level 1. Avirulence protein. Induces the hypersensitive response (HR)in rice plants carrying the resistance gene Xa10. Activity depends on the presence of the core repeat domains; replacement with repeat domains from other proteins (AvrBs3 of X.euvesicatoria (AC P14727) or AvrXa7 of this organism) does not elicit the HR. Probably acts as a transcription factor in its host plant (rice) to induce plant resistance or disease. From Xanthomonas oryzae pv. oryzae.
   2369..2572    +  CDS            pthXo1 (fragment): PTHX1_XANOP - Also known as tal2b. Experimental evidence at protein level: Swiss-Prot protein existence level 1. Avirulence protein. Acts as a transcription factor in rice, inducing expression of a number of host genes including SWEET11 (Os8N3, XA13, AC Q6YZF3) in susceptible plants with the Xa13 allele. Plants with the xa13 allele, which has an altered promoter, are resistant to bacterial blight caused by this bacterial strain and do not induce SWEET11. The xa13 allele elicits an atypical hypersensitive response (HR). PthXo1 binds SWEET11 promoter DNA in a sequence-specific manner. From Xanth
   2570..2590    +  CDS            FLAG (fragment): FLAG® epitope tag, followed by an enterokinase cleavage site
   2759..2775    +  CDS            VP96 (fragment): 6 tandem repeats of the minimal activation domain of herpes simplex virus VP16 (Cheng et al., 2013)
   2847..2972    +  3'UTR          Xenopus globin 3'-UTR: 3'-UTR of the major beta-globin gene of Xenopus laevis
   3061..3079    -  promoter       T7 promoter: promoter for bacteriophage T7 RNA polymerase
   3082..3239    +  CDS            lacZα (fragment): LacZα fragment of β-galactosidase; lacZ fragment
   3271..3699    -  rep_origin     f1 ori (sequence partly withheld): f1 bacteriophage origin of replication; arrow indicates direction of (+) strand synthesis
   3726..3830    +  promoter       AmpR promoter: bla
   3831..4691    +  CDS            AmpR: β-lactamase; bla; confers resistance to ampicillin, carbenicillin, and related antibiotics
   4862..5450    +  rep_origin     ori: high-copy-number ColE1/pMB1/pBR322/pUC origin of replication
   5633..5725    +  CDS            lacI (fragment): lac repressor; lacI; The lac repressor binds to the lac operator to inhibit transcription in E. coli. This inhibition can be relieved by adding lactose or isopropyl-β-D-thiogalactopyranoside (IPTG).
   5738..5759    +  protein_bind   CAP binding site: CAP binding activates transcription in the presence of cAMP. E. coli catabolite activator protein
   5774..5804    +  promoter       lac promoter: promoter for the E. coli lac operon
   5812..5828    +  protein_bind   lac operator: The lac repressor binds to the lac operator to inhibit transcription in E. coli. This inhibition can be relieved by adding lactose or isopropyl-β-D-thiogalactopyranoside (IPTG). lac repressor encoded by lacI
>Addgene plasmid #103033 | TAL-L1-1.3-VP64 | addgene full sequence | sequence record 199271 | Addgene NGS Result
AAATTAACCCTCACTAAAGGGAACAAAAGCTGGAGCTAAGCTTGCTTGTTCTTTTTGCAGAAGCTCAGAA
TAAACGCTCAACTTTGGCAGATCCGCTACCGCCGCCATGTACCCATACGATGTTCCAGATTACGCTAGAT
CTCCTAAGAAAAAGAGGAAGGTGCAGGTGGATCTACGCACGCTCGGCTACAGTCAGCAGCAGCAAGAGAA
GATCAAACCGAAGGTGCGTTCGACAGTGGCGCAGCACCACGAGGCACTGGTGGGCCATGGGTTTACACAC
GCGCACATCGTTGCGCTCAGCCAACACCCGGCAGCGTTAGGGACCGTCGCTGTCACGTATCAGCACATAA
TCACGGCGTTGCCAGAGGCGACACACGAAGACATCGTTGGCGTCGGCAAACAGTGGTCCGGCGCACGCGC
CCTGGAGGCCTTGCTCACGGATGCGGGGGAGTTGAGAGGTCCGCCGTTACAGTTGGACACAGGCCAACTT
GTGAAGATTGCAAAACGTGGCGGCGTGACCGCAATGGAGGCAGTGCATGCATCGCGCAATGCACTGACGG
GTGCCCCCCTGAACCTGACCCCGGACCAAGTGGTGGCTATCGCCAGCAACCACGGCGGCAAGCAAGCGCT
CGAAACGGTGCAGCGGCTGTTGCCGGTGCTGTGCCAGGACCATGGCCTGACTCCGGACCAAGTGGTGGCT
ATCGCCAGCCACGATGGCGGCAAGCAAGCGCTCGAAACGGTGCAGCGGCTGTTGCCGGTGCTGTGCCAGG
ACCATGGCCTGACCCCGGACCAAGTGGTGGCTATCGCCAGCAACGGTGGCGGCAAGCAAGCGCTCGAAAC
GGTGCAGCGGCTGTTGCCGGTGCTGTGCCAGGACCATGGCCTGACTCCGGACCAAGTGGTGGCTATCGCC
AGCCACGATGGCGGCAAGCAAGCGCTCGAAACGGTGCAGCGGCTGTTGCCGGTGCTGTGCCAGGACCATG
GCCTGACCCCGGACCAAGTGGTGGCTATCGCCAGCAACGGTGGCGGCAAGCAAGCGCTCGAAACGGTGCA
GCGGCTGTTGCCGGTGCTGTGCCAGGACCATGGCCTGACCCCGGACCAAGTGGTGGCTATCGCCAGCAAC
CACGGCGGCAAGCAAGCGCTCGAAACGGTGCAGCGGCTGTTGCCGGTGCTGTGCCAGGACCATGGCCTGA
CCCCGGACCAAGTGGTGGCTATCGCCAGCAACATTGGCGGCAAGCAAGCGCTCGAAACGGTGCAGCGGCT
GTTGCCGGTGCTGTGCCAGGACCATGGCCTGACCCCGGACCAAGTGGTGGCTATCGCCAGCAACCACGGC
GGCAAGCAAGCGCTCGAAACGGTGCAGCGGCTGTTGCCGGTGCTGTGCCAGGACCATGGCCTGACTCCGG
ACCAAGTGGTGGCTATCGCCAGCCACGATGGCGGCAAGCAAGCGCTCGAAACGGTGCAGCGGCTGTTGCC
GGTGCTGTGCCAGGACCATGGCCTGACCCCGGACCAAGTGGTGGCTATCGCCAGCAACATTGGCGGCAAG
CAAGCGCTCGAAACGGTGCAGCGGCTGTTGCCGGTGCTGTGCCAGGACCATGGCCTGACCCCGGACCAAG
TGGTGGCTATCGCCAGCCACGATGGCGGCAAGCAAGCGCTCGAAACGGTGCAGCGGCTGTTGCCGGTGCT
GTGCCAGGACCATGGCCTGACCCCGGACCAAGTGGTGGCTATCGCCAGCAACGGTGGCGGCAAGCAAGCG
CTCGAAACGGTGCAGCGGCTGTTGCCGGTGCTGTGCCAGGACCATGGCCTGACCCCGGACCAAGTGGTGG
CTATCGCCAGCAACCACGGCGGCAAGCAAGCGCTCGAAACGGTGCAGCGGCTGTTGCCGGTGCTGTGCCA
GGACCATGGCCTGACCCCGGACCAAGTGGTGGCTATCGCCAGCAACATTGGCGGCAAGCAAGCGCTCGAA
ACGGTGCAGCGGCTGTTGCCGGTGCTGTGCCAGGACCATGGCCTGACCCCGGACCAAGTGGTGGCTATCG
CCAGCAACATTGGCGGCAAGCAAGCGCTCGAAACGGTGCAGCGGCTGTTGCCGGTGCTGTGCCAGGACCA
TGGCCTGACCCCGGACCAAGTGGTGGCTATCGCCAGCAACATTGGCGGCAAGCAAGCGCTCGAAACGGTG
CAGCGGCTGTTGCCGGTGCTGTGCCAGGACCATGGCCTGACTCCGGACCAAGTGGTGGCTATCGCCAGCC
ACGATGGCGGCAAGCAAGCGCTCGAAACGGTGCAGCGGCTGTTGCCGGTGCTGTGCCAGGACCATGGCCT
GACCCCGGACCAAGTGGTGGCTATCGCCAGCAACGGTGGCGGCAAGCAAGCGCTCGAAAGCATTGTGGCC
CAGCTGAGCCGGCCTGATCCGGCGTTGGCCGCGTTGACCAACGACCACCTCGTCGCCTTGGCCTGCCTCG
GCGGACGTCCTGCCATGGATGCAGTGAAAAAGGGATTGCCGCACGCGCCGGAATTGATCAGAAGAGTCAA
TCGCCGTATTGGCGAACGCACGTCCCATCGCGTTGCGGGATCCATGGACTACAAGGACGACGATGACAAG
AGCCCCAAGAAGAAGAGAAAGGTGGAGGCCAGCGGTTCCGGACGGGCTGACGCATTGGACGATTTTGATC
TGGATATGCTGGGAAGTGACGCCCTCGATGATTTTGACCTTGACATGCTTGGTTCGGATGCCCTTGATGA
CTTTGACCTCGACATGCTCGGCAGTGACGCCCTTGATGATTTCGACCTGGACATGCTGATTAACTCTAGT
TGAGAATTCTGTACAGCTACCGCGGCCGCGGATCTGGTTACCACTAAACCAGCCTCAAGAACACCCGAAT
GGAGTCTCTAAGCTACATAATACCAACTTACACTTTACAAAATGTTGTCCCCCAAAATGTAGCCATTCGT
ATCTGCTCCTAATAAAAAGAAAGTTTCTTCACATTCTAAAAAAAAAAAAAAAAAAAAAAAAAAAAAAAAA
MCCCCCCCCCCCCCCCCCTGCAGGGCCAAGTCGGCCGGTACCCAATTCGCCCTATAGTGAGTCGTATTAC
AATTCACTGGCCGTCGTTTTACAACGTCGTGACTGGGAAAACCCTGGCGTTACCCAACTTAATCGCCTTG
CAGCACATCCCCCTTTCGCCAGCTGGCGTAATAGCGAAGAGGCCCGCACCGATCGCCCTTCCCAACAGTT
GCGCAGCCTGAATGGCGAATGGCAAATTGTAAGCGTTAATATTTTGTTAAAATTCGCGTTAAATTTTTGT
TAAATCAGCTCATTTTTTAACCAATAGGCCGAAATCGGCAAAATCCCTTATAAATCAAAAGAATAGACCG
AGATAGGGT
[37 nt withheld, positions 3370-3406]
AAAGAACGTGGACTCCAACGTCAAAGG
[49 nt withheld, positions 3434-3482]
T
[91 nt withheld, positions 3484-3574]
G
[124 nt withheld, positions 3576-3699]
CAGGTGGCACTTTTCGGGGAAATGTGCGCGGAACCCCTATTTGTTTATTTTTCTAAATACATTCAAATAT
GTATCCGCTCATGAGACAATAACCCTGATAAATGCTTCAATAATATTGAAAAAGGAAGAGTATGAGTATT
CAACATTTCCGTGTCGCCCTTATTCCCTTTTTTGCGGCATTTTGCCTTCCTGTTTTTGCTCACCCAGAAA
CGCTGGTGAAAGTAAAAGATGCTGAAGATCAGTTGGGTGCACGAGTGGGTTACATCGAACTGGATCTCAA
CAGCGGTAAGATCCTTGAGAGTTTTCGCCCCGAAGAACGTTTTCCAATGATGAGCACTTTTAAAGTTCTG
CTATGTGGCGCGGTATTATCCCGTATTGACGCCGGGCAAGAGCAACTCGGTCGCCGCATACACTATTCTC
AGAATGACTTGGTTGAGTACTCACCAGTCACAGAAAAGCATCTTACGGATGGCATGACAGTAAGAGAATT
ATGCAGTGCTGCCATAACCATGAGTGATAACACTGCGGCCAACTTACTTCTGACAACGATCGGAGGACCG
AAGGAGCTAACCGCTTTTTTGCACAACATGGGGGATCATGTAACTCGCCTTGATCGTTGGGAACCGGAGC
TGAATGAAGCCATACCAAACGACGAGCGTGACACCACGATGCCTGTAGCAATGGCAACAACGTTGCGCAA
ACTATTAACTGGCGAACTACTTACTCTAGCTTCCCGGCAACAATTAATAGACTGGATGGAGGCGGATAAA
GTTGCAGGACCACTTCTGCGCTCGGCCCTTCCGGCTGGCTGGTTTATTGCTGATAAATCTGGAGCCGGTG
AGCGTGGGTCTCGCGGTATCATTGCAGCACTGGGGCCAGATGGTAAGCCCTCCCGTATCGTAGTTATCTA
CACGACGGGGAGTCAGGCAACTATGGATGAACGAAATAGACAGATCGCTGAGATAGGTGCCTCACTGATT
AAGCATTGGTAACTGTCAGACCAAGTTTACTCATATATACTTTAGATTGATTTAAAACTTCATTTTTAAT
TTAAAAGGATCTAGGTGAAGATCCTTTTTGATAATCTCATGACCAAAATCCCTTAACGTGAGTTTTCGTT
CCACTGAGCGTCAGACCCCGTAGAAAAGATCAAAGGATCTTCTTGAGATCCTTTTTTTCTGCGCGTAATC
TGCTGCTTGCAAACAAAAAAACCACCGCTACCAGCGGTGGTTTGTTTGCCGGATCAAGAGCTACCAACTC
TTTTTCCGAAGGTAACTGGCTTCAGCAGAGCGCAGATACCAAATACTGTTCTTCTAGTGTAGCCGTAGTT
AGGCCACCACTTCAAGAACTCTGTAGCACCGCCTACATACCTCGCTCTGCTAATCCTGTTACCAGTGGCT
GCTGCCAGTGGCGATAAGTCGTGTCTTACCGGGTTGGACTCAAGACGATAGTTACCGGATAAGGCGCAGC
GGTCGGGCTGAACGGGGGGTTCGTGCACACAGCCCAGCTTGGAGCGAACGACCTACACCGAACTGAGATA
CCTACAGCGTGAGCTATGAGAAAGCGCCACGCTTCCCGAAGGGAGAAAGGCGGACAGGTATCCGGTAAGC
GGCAGGGTCGGAACAGGAGAGCGCACGAGGGAGCTTCCAGGGGGAAACGCCTGGTATCTTTATAGTCCTG
TCGGGTTTCGCCACCTCTGACTTGAGCGTCGATTTTTGTGATGCTCGTCAGGGGGGCGGAGCCTATGGAA
AAACGCCAGCAACGCGGCCTTTTTACGGTTCCTGGCCTTTTGCTGGCCTTTTGCTCACATGTTCTTTCCT
GCGTTATCCCCTGATTCTGTGGATAACCGTATTACCGCCTTTGAGTGAGCTGATACCGCTCGCCGCAGCC
GAACGACCGAGCGCAGCGAGTCAGTGAGCGAGGAAGCGGAAGAGCGCCCAATACGCAAACCGCCTCTCCC
CGCGCGTTGGCCGATTCATTAATGCAGCTGGCACGACAGGTTTCCCGACTGGAAAGCGGGCAGTGAGCGC
AACGCAATTAATGTGAGTTAGCTCACTCATTAGGCACCCCAGGCTTTACACTTTATGCTTCCGGCTCGTA
TGTTGTGTGGAATTGTGAGCGGATAACAATTTCACACAGGAAACAGCTATGACCATGATTACGCCAAGCT
CG
